>Addgene plasmid #186127 | pIG-641 JE-TRAC-BCMA(BB)28z-P2A | addgene full sequence | sequence record 367846 | Addgene NGS Result
AGGACATGTGAGCAAAAGGCCAGCAAAAGGCCAGGAACCGTAAAAAGGCCGCGTTGCTGGCGTTTTTCCA
TAGGCTCCGCCCCCCTGACGAGCATCACAAAAATCGACGCTCAAGTCAGAGGTGGCGAAACCCGACAGGA
CTATAAAGATACCAGGCGTTTCCCCCTGGAAGCTCCCTCGTGCGCTCTCCTGTTCCGACCCTGCCGCTTA
CCGGATACCTGTCCGCCTTTCTCCCTTCGGGAAGCGTGGCGCTTTCTCATAGCTCACGCTGTAGGTATCT
CAGTTCGGTGTAGGTCGTTCGCTCCAAGCTGGGCTGTGTGCACGAACCCCCCGTTCAGCCCGACCGCTGC
GCCTTATCCGGTAACTATCGTCTTGAGTCCAACCCGGTAAGACACGACTTATCGCCACTGGCAGCAGCCA
CTGGTAACAGGATTAGCAGAGCGAGGTATGTAGGCGGTGCTACAGAGTTCTTGAAGTGGTGGCCTAACTA
CGGCTACACTAGAAGAACAGTATTTGGTATCTGCGCTCTGCTGAAGCCAGTTACCTTCGGAAAAAGAGTT
GGTAGCTCTTGATCCGGCAAACAAACCACCGCTGGTAGCGGTGGTTTTTTTGTTTGCAAGCAGCAGATTA
CGCGCAGAAAAAAAGGATCTCAAGAAGATCCTTTGATCTTTTCTACGGGGTCTGACGCTCAGTGGAACGA
AAACTCACGTTAAGGGATTTTGGTCATGAGATTATCAAAAAGGATCTTCACCTAGATCCTTTTAAATTAA
AAATGAAGTTTTAAATCAATCTAAAGTATATATGAGTAAACTTGGTCTGACAGTTACCAATGCTTAATCA
GTGAGGCACCTATCTCAGCGATCTGTCTATTTCGTTCATCCATAGTTGCCTGACTCCCCGTCGTGTAGAT
AACTACGATACGGGAGGGCTTACCATCTGGCCCCAGTGCTGCAATGATACCGCGAGACCCACGCTCACCG
GCTCCAGATTTATCAGCAATAAACCAGCCAGCCGGAAGGGCCGAGCGCAGAAGTGGTCCTGCAACTTTAT
CCGCCTCCATCCAGTCTATTAATTGTTGCCGGGAAGCTAGAGTAAGTAGTTCGCCAGTTAATAGTTTGCG
CAACGTTGTTGCCATTGCTACAGGCATCGTGGTGTCACGCTCGTCGTTTGGTATGGCTTCATTCAGCTCC
GGTTCCCAACGATCAAGGCGAGTTACATGATCCCCCATGTTGTGCAAAAAAGCGGTTAGCTCCTTCGGTC
CTCCGATCGTTGTCAGAAGTAAGTTGGCCGCAGTGTTATCACTCATGGTTATGGCAGCACTGCATAATTC
TCTTACTGTCATGCCATCCGTAAGATGCTTTTCTGTGACTGGTGAGTACTCAACCAAGTCATTCTGAGAA
TAGTGTATGCGGCGACCGAGTTGCTCTTGCCCGGCGTCAATACGGGATAATACCGCGCCACATAGCAGAA
CTTTAAAAGTGCTCATCATTGGAAAACGTTCTTCGGGGCGAAAACTCTCAAGGATCTTACCGCTGTTGAG
ATCCAGTTCGATGTAACCCACTCGTGCACCCAACTGATCTTCAGCATCTTTTACTTTCACCAGCGTTTCT
GGGTGAGCAAAAACAGGAAGGCAAAATGCCGCAAAAAAGGGAATAAGGGCGACACGGAAATGTTGAATAC
TCATACTCTTCCTTTTTCAATATTATTGAAGCATTTATCAGGGTTATTGTCTCATGAGCGGATACATATT
TGAATGTATTTAGAAAAATAAACAAATAGGGGTTCCGCGCACATTTCCCCGAAAAGTGCCACCTGACGTC
TAAGAAACCATTATTATCATGACATTAACCTATAAAAATAGGCGTATCACGAGGCCCTTTCGTCTCGCGC
GTTTCGGTGATGACGGTGAAAACCTCTGACACATGCAGCTCCCGGAGACGGTCACAGCTTGTCTGTAAGC
GGATGCCGGGAGCAGACAAGCCCGTCAGGGCGCGTCAGCGGGTGTTGGCGGGTGTCGGGGCTGGCTTAAC
TATGCGGCATCAGAGCAGATTGTACTGAGAGTGCACCATAAAATTGTAAACGTTAATATTTTGTTAAAAT
TCGCGTTAAATTTTTGTTAAATCAGCTCATTTTTTAACCAATAGACCGAAATCGGCAAAATCCCTTATAA
ATCAAAAGAATAGCCCGAGATAGAGT
[37 nt withheld, positions 2197-2233]
AAAGAACGTGGACTCCAACGTCAAAGG
[141 nt withheld, positions 2261-2401]
G
[46 nt withheld, positions 2403-2448]
A
[95 nt withheld, positions 2450-2544]
TATGCGGTGTGAAATACCGCACAGATGCGTAAGGAGAAAATACCGCATCAGGCGCCCCTGCAGGCAGCTG
CGCGCTCGCTCGCTCACTGAGGCCGCCCGGGCAAAGCCCGGGCGTCGGGCGACCTTTGGTCGCCCGGCCT
CAGTGAGCGAGCGAGCGCGCAGAGAGGGAGTGGCCAACTCCATCACTAGGGGTTCCTGCGGCCGCTCGGT
CCGCTAGCGATGTAAGGAGCTGCTGTGACTTGCTCAAGGCCTTATATCGAGTAAACGGTAGTGCTGGGGC
TTAGACGCAGGTGTTCTGATTTATAGTTCAAAACCTCTATCAATGAGAGAGCAATCTCCTGGTAATGTGA
TAGATTTCCCAACTTAATGCCAACATACCATAAACCTCCCATTCTGCTAATGCCCAGCCTAAGTTGGGGA
GACCACTCCAGATTCCAAGATGTACAGTTTGCTTTGCTGGGCCTTTTTCCCATGCCTGCCTTTACTCTGC
CAGAGTTATATTGCTGGGGTTTTGAAGAAGATCCTATTAAATAAAAGAATAAGCAGTATTATTAAGTAGC
CCTGCATTTCAGGTTTCCTTGAGTGGCAGGCCAGGCCTGGCCGTGAACGTTCACTGAAATCATGGCCTCT
TGGCCAAGATTGATAGCTTGTGCCTGTCCCTGAGTCCCAGTCCATCACGAGCAGCTGGTTTCTAAGATGC
TATTTCCCGTATAAAGCATGAGACCGTGACTTGCCAGCCCCACAGAGCCCCGCCCTTGTCCATCACTGGC
ATCTGGACTCCAGCCTGGGTTGGGGCAAAGAGGGAAATGAGATCATGTCCTAACCCTGGAATTGGATCCT
CTTGTCTTACAGATGGATCTGGAGCAACAAACTTCTCACTACTCAAACAAGCAGGTGACGTGGAGGAGAA
TCCCGGCCCCATGAAATGGAAAGCACTCTTTACCGCCGCAATCCTTCAAGCACAGTTGCCAATTACCGAG
GCTGACATTGTACTGACGCAAAGTCCCCCTAGCTTGGCGATGAGTCTCGGGAAGCGAGCGACGATTAGTT
GCCGAGCTTCTGAAAGTGTCACAATCCTTGGCTCCCACCTGATCCATTGGTACCAACAAAAACCTGGGCA
GCCCCCGACGCTTCTCATTCAGTTGGCGTCTAACGTGCAAACAGGAGTACCGGCCAGATTTTCAGGCTCA
GGCTCTCGCACCGACTTTACTCTGACCATCGACCCTGTTGAGGAGGATGATGTAGCAGTTTACTACTGTC
TTCAGAGCAGAACCATTCCTCGCACATTCGGCGGTGGAACGAAGTTGGAAATCAAGGGCTCAACAAGTGG
GAGTGGGAAGCCCGGCAGCGGGGAGGGTTCTACTAAAGGCCAAATACAGTTGGTTCAATCCGGGCCTGAA
CTGAAAAAGCCGGGAGAGACCGTGAAAATTTCTTGCAAGGCTAGCGGGTACACTTTTACGGATTACTCTA
TTAACTGGGTTAAGAGGGCACCGGGCAAAGGGCTGAAATGGATGGGCTGGATAAACACCGAGACTCGGGA
GCCTGCATATGCTTATGATTTCAGAGGTAGATTTGCGTTCTCTTTGGAAACCTCAGCTTCAACGGCCTAC
TTGCAGATTAATAACTTGAAGTACGAAGACACCGCCACTTACTTCTGCGCTCTCGATTACTCATACGCTA
TGGATTACTGGGGCCAGGGCACGTCCGTGACCGTGTCCAGCGAACAGAAACTTATATCAGAGGAAGACCT
TGCAATTGAAGTTATGTATCCTCCTCCTTACCTAGACAATGAGAAGAGCAATGGAACCATTATCCATGTG
AAAGGGAAACACCTTTGTCCAAGTCCCCTATTTCCCGGACCTTCTAAGCCCTTTTGGGTGCTGGTGGTGG
TTGGTGGAGTCCTGGCTTGCTATAGCTTGCTAGTAACAGTGGCCTTTATTATTTTCTGGGTGAGGAGTAA
GAGGAGCAGGCTCCTGCACAGTGACTACATGAACATGACTCCCCGCCGCCCCGGGCCCACCCGCAAGCAT
TACCAGCCCTATGCCCCACCACGCGACTTCGCAGCCTATCGCTCCAGAGTGAAGTTCAGCAGGAGCGCAG
ACGCCCCCGCGTACCAGCAGGGCCAGAACCAGCTCTATAACGAGCTCAATCTAGGACGAAGAGAGGAGTA
CGATGTTTTGGACAAGAGACGTGGCCGGGACCCTGAGATGGGGGGAAAGCCGAGAAGGAAGAACCCTCAG
GAAGGCCTGTACAATGAACTGCAGAAAGATAAGATGGCGGAGGCCTACAGTGAGATTGGGATGAAAGGCG
AGCGCCGGAGGGGCAAGGGGCACGATGGCCTTTACCAGGGTCTCAGTACAGCCACCAAGGACACCTACGA
CGCCCTTCACATGCAGGCCCTGCCCCCTCGCGGAAGCGGAGCTACTAACTTCAGCCTGCTGAAGCAGGCT
GGAGACGTGGAGGAGAACCCTGGACCCAATATCCAGAACCCTGACCCTGCCGTGTACCAGCTGAGAGACT
CTAAATCCAGTGACAAGTCTGTCTGCCTATTCACCGATTTTGATTCTCAAACAAATGTGTCACAAAGTAA
GGATTCTGATGTGTATATCACAGACAAAACTGTGCTAGACATGAGGTCTATGGACTTCAAGAGCAACAGT
GCTGTGGCCTGGAGCAACAAATCTGACTTTGCATGTGCAAACGCCTTCAACAACAGCATTATTCCAGAAG
ACACCTTCTTCCCCAGCCCAGGTAAGGGCAGCTTTGGTGCCTTCGCAGGCTGTTTCCTTGCTTCAGGAAT
GGCCAGGTTCTGCCCAGAGCTCTGGTCAATGATGTCTAAAACTCCTCTGATTGGTGGTCTCGGCCTTATC
CATTGCCACCAAAACCCTCTTTTTACTAAGAAACAGTGAGCCTTGTTCTGGCAGTCCAGAGAATGACACG
GGAAAAAAGCAGATGAAGAGAAGGTGGCAGGAGAGGGCACGTGGCCCAGCCTCAGTCTCTCCAACTGAGT
TCCTGCCTGCCTGCCTTTGCTCAGACTGTTTGCCCCTTACTGCTCTTCTAGGCCTCATTCTAAGCCCCTT
CTCCAAGTTGACGCGTGCGGCCGCAGGAACCCCTAGTGATGGAGTTGGCCACTCCCTCTCTGCGCGCTCG
CTCGCTCACTGAGGCCGGGCGACCAAAGGTCGCCCGACGCCCGGGCGGCCTCAGTGAGCGAGCGAGCGCG
CAGCTGCCTGC
Features (pLannotate 1.2.2; 17 found; start..end, strand, type, name):
     65..653     -  rep_origin     ori: high-copy-number ColE1/pMB1/pBR322/pUC origin of replication
    824..1684    -  CDS            AmpR: β-lactamase; bla; confers resistance to ampicillin, carbenicillin, and related antibiotics
   1685..1789    -  promoter       AmpR promoter: bla
   1884..1919    +  CDS            rop (fragment): Rop protein, which maintains plasmids at low copy number; rop
   2021..2070    +  misc_feature   bom (fragment): basis of mobility region from pBR322
   2071..2526    -  rep_origin     f1 ori (sequence partly withheld): f1 bacteriophage origin of replication; arrow indicates direction of (+) strand synthesis
   2545..2596    +  misc_feature   bom (fragment): basis of mobility region from pBR322
   2601..2741    -  repeat_region  AAV2 ITR: inverted terminal repeat of adeno-associated virus serotype 2 inverted
   3441..3464    +  CDS            T2A (fragment): 2A peptide from Thosea asigna virus capsid protein Eukaryotic ribosomes fail to insert a peptide bond between the Gly and Pro residues, yielding separate polypeptides.
   3465..3527    +  CDS            CD247 (fragment): CD3Z_HUMAN - Also known as CD3Z, T3Z, TCRZ. Experimental evidence at protein level: Swiss-Prot protein existence level 1. Part of the TCR-CD3 complex present on T-lymphocyte cell surface that plays an essential role in adaptive immune response. When antigen presenting cells (APCs) activate T-cell receptor (TCR), TCR- mediated signals are transmitted across the cell membrane by the CD3 chains CD3D, CD3E, CD3G and CD3Z. All CD3 chains contain immunoreceptor tyrosine-based activation motifs (ITAMs) in their cytoplasmic domain. Upon TCR engagement, these motifs become phosphorylated by Src family
   3528..3860    +  CDS            KV3A8_MOUSE: Experimental evidence at protein level: Swiss-Prot protein existence level 1. From Mus musculus (Mouse).
   3915..4265    +  CDS            HVM12_MOUSE: Experimental evidence at protein level: Swiss-Prot protein existence level 1. From Mus musculus (Mouse).
   4248..4619    +  CDS            CD28 (fragment): CD28_HUMAN - Experimental evidence at protein level: Swiss-Prot protein existence level 1. Involved in T-cell activation, the induction of cell proliferation and cytokine production and promotion of T-cell survival. Enhances the production of IL4 and IL10 in T-cells in conjunction with TCR/CD3 ligation and CD40L costimulation (PubMed:8617933). Isoform 3 enhances CD40L-mediated activation of NF-kappa-B and kinases MAPK8 and PAK2 in T-cells (PubMed:15067037). From Homo sapiens (Human).
   4620..4955    +  CDS            CD247 (fragment): CD3Z_HUMAN - Also known as CD3Z, T3Z, TCRZ. Experimental evidence at protein level: Swiss-Prot protein existence level 1. Part of the TCR-CD3 complex present on T-lymphocyte cell surface that plays an essential role in adaptive immune response. When antigen presenting cells (APCs) activate T-cell receptor (TCR), TCR- mediated signals are transmitted across the cell membrane by the CD3 chains CD3D, CD3E, CD3G and CD3Z. All CD3 chains contain immunoreceptor tyrosine-based activation motifs (ITAMs) in their cytoplasmic domain. Upon TCR engagement, these motifs become phosphorylated by Src family
   5025..5294    +  CDS            TRAC (fragment): TRAC_HUMAN - Also known as TCRA. Experimental evidence at protein level: Swiss-Prot protein existence level 1. Constant region of T cell receptor (TR) alpha chain (PubMed:24600447). Alpha-beta T cell receptors are antigen specific receptors which are essential to the immune response and are present on the cell surface of T lymphocytes. Recognize peptide-major histocompatibility (MH) (pMH) complexes that are displayed by antigen presenting cells (APC), a prerequisite for efficient T cell adaptive immunity against pathogens (PubMed:25493333). Binding of alpha-beta TR to pMH complex initiates TR-
   5684..5711    -  repeat_region  AAV2 ITR (fragment): inverted terminal repeat of adeno-associated virus serotype 2 inverted
   5740..5767    -  repeat_region  AAV2 ITR (fragment): inverted terminal repeat of adeno-associated virus serotype 2 inverted
