[The description below was written by a language model from this plasmid's Addgene catalogue record and pLannotate feature annotations shown in this document.]
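Description:
pIG-641 JE-TRAC-BCMA(BB)28z-P2A is a 5,775 nt high-copy bacterial plasmid catalogued as a CRISPR-type vector on a pUC19 backbone. It serves as a source of homology-directed repair template DNA for placing an anti-BCMA chimeric antigen receptor into the human TRAC locus. It is propagated in E. coli through a ColE1/pUC origin and selected with ampicillin via the β-lactamase gene and its bla promoter. The annotation also finds an f1 phage origin, short rop and bom remnants, and AAV2 inverted terminal repeat sequences on either side of the payload (one complete, the others only short fragments). This suggests the cassette sits in an AAV-style context, although the record does not describe viral packaging as the intended use.

The annotated payload begins with a 2A peptide fragment, followed by a short segment matched to CD3ζ that probably acts as the leader. Next come mouse kappa light-chain and heavy-chain variable regions, which together would form the BCMA-binding scFv. A CD28-derived segment and the CD3ζ signalling domain follow, consistent with the "28z" in the name. A TRAC coding fragment lies downstream, and the unannotated stretches flanking the cassette presumably include the TRAC homology arms, though the feature table does not label them. The P2A indicated by the name is not annotated either.

No eukaryotic promoter is annotated. This fits a design in which the 2A-linked CAR is inserted in frame and expressed from the endogenous TRAC promoter after Cas9 cleavage, but the record does not state this explicitly. The stated purpose is BCMA-CAR DNA production, and the associated work concerns hybrid single-stranded DNA repair templates for non-viral genome engineering of primary human cells.
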