Addgene plasmid #186127: pIG-641 JE-TRAC-BCMA(BB)28z-P2A
Purpose: BCMA-CAR DNA production
Depositing lab: Alexander Marson. Depositing organization: J. David Gladstone Institutes. Publication: High-yield genome engineering in primary cells using a hybrid ssDNA repair template and small-molecule cocktails. Shy BR, Vykunta VS, Ha A, Talbot A, Roth TL, Nguyen DN, Pfeifer WG, Chen YY, Blaeschke F, Shifrut E, Vedova S, Mamedov MR, Chung JJ, Li H, Yu R, Wu D, Wolf J, Martin TG, Castro CE, Ye L, Esensten JH, Eyquem J, Marson A. Nat Biotechnol. 2022 Aug 25:10.1038/s41587-022-01418-8. doi: 10.1038/s41587-022-01418-8. PubMed 36008610.
Backbone
  Vector backbone: PUC19
  Vector type: CRISPR
Growth in bacteria
  Bacterial resistance: Ampicillin, 100 μg/mL
  Growth temperature: 37°C
  Growth strain: DH5alpha
  Copy number: High Copy
Gene/Insert
  Gene/Insert name: BCMA-CAR
  Species: H. sapiens (human)
  Mutation: WT
  Entrez Gene: TNFRSF17 (a.k.a. BCM, BCMA, CD269, TNFRSF13A)
  Cloning method: Unknown
Terms and licenses: Academic/Nonprofit Terms; Industry Terms: Not Available to Industry
Depositor comments: Please visit https://www.biorxiv.org/content/10.1101/2021.09.02.458799v1 for bioRxiv preprint.
How to cite: pIG-641 JE-TRAC-BCMA(BB)28z-P2A was a gift from Alexander Marson (Addgene plasmid # 186127 ; http://n2t.net/addgene:186127 ; RRID:Addgene_186127)
